>Addgene plasmid #176682 | pSL1180-HR-PUbEBFP2-NLS | addgene full sequence | sequence record 348665 | Addgene NGS Result
GCGCCCAATACGCAAACCGCCTCTCCCCGCGCGTTGGCCGATTCATTAATGCAGCTGGCACGACAGGTTT
CCCGACTGGAAAGCGGGCAGTGAGCGCAACGCAATTAATGTGAGTTAGCTCACTCATTAGGCACCCCAGG
CTTTACACTTTATGCTTCCGGCTCGTATGTTGTGTGGAATTGTGAGCGGATAACAATTTCACACAGGAAA
CAGCTATGACATGATTACGAATTCGAATGGCCATGGGACGTCGACCTGAGGTAATTATAACCCGGGCCCT
ATATATGGATCCAGACATGATAAGATACATTGATGAGTTTGGACAAACCACAACTAGAATGCAGTGAAAA
AAATGCTTTATTTGTGAAATTTGTGATGCTATTGCTTTATTTGTAACCATTATAAGCTGCAATAAACAAG
TTAACAACAACAATTGCATTCATTTTATGTTTCAGGTTCAGGGGGAGGTGTGGGAGGTTTTTTAAAGCAA
GTAAAACCTCTACAAATGTGGTATGGCTGATTATGATCAGTTATCTAGATCCGGTGGATCTTACGGGTCC
TCCACCTTCCGCTTTTTCTTGGGTCGAGATCTCTTGTACAGCTCGTCCATGCCGAGAGTGATCCCGGCGG
CGGTGCGGAACTCCAGCAGGACCATGTGATCGCGCTTCTCGTTGGGGTCTTTGCTCAGCACGGACTGGGT
GCTCAGGTAGTGGCTGTCGGGCAGCAGCACGGGGCCGTCGCCGATGGGGGTGTTCTGCTGGTAGTGGTCG
GCGAGCTGCACGCTGCCGTCCTCCACGTTGTGGCGGATCTTGAAGTTCACCTTGATGCCGTTCTTCTGCT
TGACGGCCATGATATAGATGTTGTGGCTGTTGAAGTTGTACTCCAGCTTGTGCCCCAGGATGTTGCCGTC
CTCCTTGAAGTCGACGCCCTTCAGCTCGATGCGGTTCACTAGGGTGTCGCCCTCGAACTTCACCTCGGCG
CGGGTCTTGTAGGTGCCGTCGTCCTTGAAGAAGATGGTGCGCTCCTGGACGTAGCCTTCGGGCATGGCGG
ACTTGAAGAAGTCGTGCTGCTTCATGTGGTCGGGGTAGCGGGCGAAGCACTGCACGCCGTGGCTCAGGGT
GGTCACGAGGGTGGGCCAGGGCACGGGCAGCTTGCCGGTGGTGCAGATGAACTTCAGGGTCAGCTTGCCG
TTGGTGGCATCGCCCTCGCCCTCGCCCCTCACGCTGAACTTGTGGCCGTTTACGTCGCCGTCCAGCTCGA
CCAGGATGGGCACCACCCCGGTGAACAGCTCCTCGCCCTTGCTCACCATGCTAGCGTTGAAATCTCTGTT
GAGCAGAAAAAGAAACGAGGAAACGCTTGAGTAATTGGTTGTGAAATGCAAACTCTCATTTGATATTGAT
TCATTGCCTTTGGCTTCGAGCACGACACGACAGGTTTTAAACTTGTTTTGCTTTGTCTGCGTTTGCAGTC
GCAGGCCAAGTGAAAAATATACACTTGAAGGTGATGACGTCACAACAACGCCCTACTTTTAAGTGAAAAA
TTAACTTGTTTTCGACTTTGAACTACGTAGTTTTGAAATTGCGTATCTTCAAGTTTTCACGATTTCCTCA
AGGTTTTTCTCGATATGTGTTAATATTACCTTAATGGGTAATTACCATCAAAATATTTATTTTAGATATG
TGACGGAGCAAATACGTTATTCTTATTATTCTAGAAATTTAATTCAATTAGTAGCGATGATTCAACGAAA
TATGATTATCGCTGTGAATCACAATTGGGTTTTATCAATGATGATGAAACTGCGTTGCAAATTTTCACTA
ATCACTCAAAGCTCAATAGTCGCCATCTTGGAAAATAGTTTGCTCATTCAAAGACAAAGGAATCATTCAC
CAAACTAGTTTTCGCTCATAGCTATAATTTCATCAATTAATTTACCTACCTTCACTAGAAGATTCCCTTC
ACCGAAATGCACTTTCACCAATTTAATAGTAATTGTCCTTTGAATAAAGCTTTGTTCACTCTGAAATTTT
CTCCTCTGGCTAATTGGATCACTCTTTTTCACTAGAGACTTCACTTCACTTGCACTGGCACTGCTTACTT
GGGCCGCGTAATGTTCACTCCACTAGGAAACGTATTCGATTGAGCTGGTTTCGCCTTTGCAGGGGCGTTT
TATAGACACTGTCGTAGTGGTGGTTGTACTTCTAGAAAATTTCAGCAATACATTCATACATATACCTCTG
TTCGGTTGGATGGCTCTATATCGATCGAATATGGGTACCATCCCTGTGTCTGAATGGACAGCAAAACGTG
CTTGTGTCTGTTAGTCGTTCATTCTGTACCTTGAACGATGCAGTTCAACTTCTGGCAAAGACGTCAATGT
ACCTACCCTTCGTGTATATGGCATAGAGAGGAAGATGTGCGAATGCCTTTTTCGATAGAGAAAGGATTTC
CTGATTTGATCGACAATTTCGGTAGCTAATCTTAGCTTCGAATGTAATCTGATAACCAAATCCAGAGAAA
AATCAGTAATTTGGGAATTTCACTTGAATCATTCTAATTGCATCATTTGCTGTATTAGTGCAGTCAGCAA
GTGACGTCAACCCTTCTAAATCGATATACTTCTGGGAAGCTTTCTTTCTTGTCTGGCTCAGCTGGTGCCA
AGGCAAATTATAATTGGATTCAATGCACAAGCTACATGTAAAGATAGCTAGCATGCGCAAATTTAAAGCG
CTGATATCAGCGCTTTAAATTTGCGCATGCTAGCTATAGTTCTAGAGGTACCGGTTGTTAACGTTAGCCG
GCTACGTATACTCCGGAATATTAATAGGCCTAGGATGCATATGGCGGCCGCCTGCAGCTGGCGCCATCGA
TACGCGTACGTCGCGACCGCGGACATGTACAGAGCTCGAGAAGTACTAGTGGCCACGTGGGCCGTGCACC
TTAAGCTTGGCACTGGCCGTCGTTTTACAACGTCGTGACTGGGAAAACCCTGGCGTTACCCAACTTAATC
GCCTTGCAGCACATCCCCCTTTCGCCAGCTGGCGTAATAGCGAAGAGGCCCGCACCGATCGCCCTTCCCA
ACAGTTGCGCAGCCTGAATGGCGAATGGCGCCTGATGCGGTATTTTCTCCTTACGCATCTGTGCGGTATT
TCACACCGCATA
[142 nt withheld, positions 3163-3304]
C
[141 nt withheld, positions 3306-3446]
CCTTTGACGTTGGAGTCCACGTTCTTT
[37 nt withheld, positions 3474-3510]
ACCCTATCTCGGGCTATTCTTTTGATTTATAAGGGATTTTGCCGATTTCGGCCTATTGGTTAAAAAATGA
GCTGATTTAACAAAAATTTAACGCGAATTTTAACAAAATATTAACGTTTACAATTTTATGGTGCACTCTC
AGTACAATCTGCTCTGATGCCGCATAGTTAAGCCAGCCCCGACACCCGCCAACACCCGCTGACGCGCCCT
GACGGGCTTGTCTGCTCCCGGCATCCGCTTACAGACAAGCTGTGACCGTCTCCGGGAGCTGCATGTGTCA
GAGGTTTTCACCGTCATCACCGAAACGCGCGAGACGAAAGGGCCTCGTGATACGCCTATTTTTATAGGTT
AATGTCATGATAATAATGGTTTCTTAGACGTCAGGTGGCACTTTTCGGGGAAATGTGCGCGGAACCCCTA
TTTGTTTATTTTTCTAAATACATTCAAATATGTATCCGCTCATGAGACAATAACCCTGATAAATGCTTCA
ATAATATTGAAAAAGGAAGAGTATGAGTATTCAACATTTCCGTGTCGCCCTTATTCCCTTTTTTGCGGCA
TTTTGCCTTCCTGTTTTTGCTCACCCAGAAACGCTGGTGAAAGTAAAAGATGCTGAAGATCAGTTGGGTG
CACGAGTGGGTTACATCGAACTGGATCTCAACAGCGGTAAGATCCTTGAGAGTTTTCGCCCCGAAGAACG
TTTTCCAATGATGAGCACTTTTAAAGTTCTGCTATGTGGCGCGGTATTATCCCGTATTGACGCCGGGCAA
GAGCAACTCGGTCGCCGCATACACTATTCTCAGAATGACTTGGTTGAGTACTCACCAGTCACAGAAAAGC
ATCTTACGGATGGCATGACAGTAAGAGAATTATGCAGTGCTGCCATAACCATGAGTGATAACACTGCGGC
CAACTTACTTCTGACAACGATCGGAGGACCGAAGGAGCTAACCGCTTTTTTGCACAACATGGGGGATCAT
GTAACTCGCCTTGATCGTTGGGAACCGGAGCTGAATGAAGCCATACCAAACGACGAGCGTGACACCACGA
TGCCTGTAGCAATGGCAACAACGTTGCGCAAACTATTAACTGGCGAACTACTTACTCTAGCTTCCCGGCA
ACAATTAATAGACTGGATGGAGGCGGATAAAGTTGCAGGACCACTTCTGCGCTCGGCCCTTCCGGCTGGC
TGGTTTATTGCTGATAAATCTGGAGCCGGTGAGCGTGGGTCTCGCGGTATCATTGCAGCACTGGGGCCAG
ATGGTAAGCCCTCCCGTATCGTAGTTATCTACACGACGGGGAGTCAGGCAACTATGGATGAACGAAATAG
ACAGATCGCTGAGATAGGTGCCTCACTGATTAAGCATTGGTAACTGTCAGACCAAGTTTACTCATATATA
CTTTAGATTGATTTAAAACTTCATTTTTAATTTAAAAGGATCTAGGTGAAGATCCTTTTTGATAATCTCA
TGACCAAAATCCCTTAACGTGAGTTTTCGTTCCACTGAGCGTCAGACCCCGTAGAAAAGATCAAAGGATC
TTCTTGAGATCCTTTTTTTCTGCGCGTAATCTGCTGCTTGCAAACAAAAAAACCACCGCTACCAGCGGTG
GTTTGTTTGCCGGATCAAGAGCTACCAACTCTTTTTCCGAAGGTAACTGGCTTCAGCAGAGCGCAGATAC
CAAATACTGTTCTTCTAGTGTAGCCGTAGTTAGGCCACCACTTCAAGAACTCTGTAGCACCGCCTACATA
CCTCGCTCTGCTAATCCTGTTACCAGTGGCTGCTGCCAGTGGCGATAAGTCGTGTCTTACCGGGTTGGAC
TCAAGACGATAGTTACCGGATAAGGCGCAGCGGTCGGGCTGAACGGGGGGTTCGTGCACACAGCCCAGCT
TGGAGCGAACGACCTACACCGAACTGAGATACCTACAGCGTGAGCTATGAGAAAGCGCCACGCTTCCCGA
AGGGAGAAAGGCGGACAGGTATCCGGTAAGCGGCAGGGTCGGAACAGGAGAGCGCACGAGGGAGCTTCCA
GGGGGAAACGCCTGGTATCTTTATAGTCCTGTCGGGTTTCGCCACCTCTGACTTGAGCGTCGATTTTTGT
GATGCTCGTCAGGGGGGCGGAGCCTATGGAAAAACGCCAGCAACGCGGCCTTTTTACGGTTCCTGGCCTT
TTGCTGGCCTTTTGCTCACATGTTCTTTCCTGCGTTATCCCCTGATTCTGTGGATAACCGTATTACCGCC
TTTGAGTGAGCTGATACCGCTCGCCGCAGCCGAACGACCGAGCGCAGCGAGTCAGTGAGCGAGGAAGCGG
AAGA
Features (pLannotate 1.2.2; 15 found; start..end, strand, type, name):
      1..93      +  CDS            lacI (fragment): lac repressor; lacI; The lac repressor binds to the lac operator to inhibit transcription in E. coli. This inhibition can be relieved by adding lactose or isopropyl-β-D-thiogalactopyranoside (IPTG).
    106..127     +  protein_bind   CAP binding site: CAP binding activates transcription in the presence of cAMP. E. coli catabolite activator protein
    142..172     +  promoter       lac promoter: promoter for the E. coli lac operon
    180..196     +  protein_bind   lac operator: The lac repressor binds to the lac operator to inhibit transcription in E. coli. This inhibition can be relieved by adding lactose or isopropyl-β-D-thiogalactopyranoside (IPTG). lac repressor encoded by lacI
    288..422     -  polyA_signal   SV40 poly(A) signal: SV40 polyadenylation signal
    445..529     -  CDS            large T antigen (fragment): large T antigen from SV40 (simian virus 40)
    593..1309    -  CDS            EBFP2: EBFP2 is a basic (constitutively fluorescent) blue fluorescent protein published in 2007, derived from Aequorea victoria. It is reported to be a rapidly-maturing monomer with moderate acid sensitivity.
   2951..3105    +  CDS            lacZα (fragment): LacZα fragment of β-galactosidase; lacZ fragment
   3111..3162    -  misc_feature   bom (fragment): basis of mobility region from pBR322
   3181..3561    +  rep_origin     M13 ori (sequence partly withheld): M13 bacteriophage origin of replication; arrow indicates direction of (+) strand synthesis
   3637..3686    -  misc_feature   bom (fragment): basis of mobility region from pBR322
   3788..3823    -  CDS            rop (fragment): Rop protein, which maintains plasmids at low copy number; rop
   3918..4022    +  promoter       AmpR promoter: bla
   4023..4883    +  CDS            AmpR: β-lactamase; bla; confers resistance to ampicillin, carbenicillin, and related antibiotics
   5054..5642    +  rep_origin     ori: high-copy-number ColE1/pMB1/pBR322/pUC origin of replication
