[The description below was written by a language model from this plasmid's Addgene catalogue record and pLannotate feature annotations shown in this document.]
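Description:
pSL1180-HR-PUbEBFP2-NLS is an insect expression plasmid of about 5.8 kb built on the pSL1180 cloning backbone. It is designed to express a nuclear-localized blue fluorescent protein in mosquito cells. It is propagated in E. coli as a high-copy plasmid through a ColE1/pUC-type origin and is selected with ampicillin via the β-lactamase (AmpR) gene and its native promoter. The backbone also carries an M13 phage origin, which permits single-stranded DNA production. Remnants of the lac region are present too: a lacI fragment, CAP binding site, lac promoter and operator, and a lacZα fragment, along with small bom and rop fragments. None of these remnants plays a role in the insect expression function.

The payload is a single expression cassette lying on the reverse strand. The EBFP2 coding sequence, an Aequorea victoria-derived, rapidly maturing monomeric blue fluorescent protein, is followed by a short fragment annotated as SV40 large T antigen. Given the construct name, this fragment probably supplies the nuclear localization signal. The cassette ends with an SV40 polyadenylation signal. According to the catalogue entry, transcription is driven by the Aedes aegypti polyubiquitin promoter (AAEL003888), a strong constitutive mosquito promoter. The feature table does not annotate this element, but the roughly 1.6 kb unannotated stretch upstream of EBFP2 is where it would be expected to lie.

The record describes the plasmid as the EBFP2 counterpart of an earlier ECFP version. It was deposited alongside work on pooled CRISPR knockout screening tools in mosquito cells, where a nuclear blue reporter can serve as a marker of transfection or expression. The meaning of "HR" in the name is not explained in the record.
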