Addgene plasmid #176682: pSL1180-HR-PUbEBFP2-NLS
Purpose: Expression of nuclear localized EBFP2 under Ae. aegypti Polyubiquitin promoter (AAEL003888), EBFP2 version of pSL1180-HR-PUbECFP (Addgene #47917)
Depositing lab: Norbert Perrimon. Depositing organization: Harvard Medical School. Publication: Bioinformatic and cell-based tools for pooled CRISPR knockout screening in mosquitos. Viswanatha R, Mameli E, Rodiger J, Merckaert P, Feitosa-Suntheimer F, Colpitts TM, Mohr SE, Hu Y, Perrimon N. Nat Commun. 2021 Nov 24;12(1):6825. doi: 10.1038/s41467-021-27129-3. PubMed 34819517.
Backbone
  Vector backbone: pSL1180
  Vector type: Insect Expression
Growth in bacteria
  Bacterial resistance: Ampicillin, 100 μg/mL
  Growth temperature: 37°C
  Growth strain: DH5alpha
  Copy number: High Copy
Gene/Insert
  Gene/Insert name: EBFP2 (alt name: Enhanced Blue Fluorescent Protein version 2)
  Species: Ae. Aegypti, Aequorea victoria
  Promoter: Ae. aegypti poly-ubiquitin (AAEL003888)
  Cloning method: Unknown
Terms and licenses: Academic/Nonprofit Terms; Industry Terms: Not Available to Industry
Depositor comments: Please visit https://www.biorxiv.org/content/10.1101/2021.03.29.437496v2 for bioRxiv preprint.
How to cite: pSL1180-HR-PUbEBFP2-NLS was a gift from Norbert Perrimon (Addgene plasmid # 176682 ; http://n2t.net/addgene:176682 ; RRID:Addgene_176682)
